Addgene plasmid #49798: pCOM4
Purpose: (Empty Backbone) ePathBrick vector for pathway engineering in E. coli.
Depositing lab: Mattheos Koffas. Depositing organization: Rensselaer Polytechnic Institute. Publication: ePathBrick: a synthetic biology platform for engineering metabolic pathways in E. coli. Xu P, Vansiri A, Bhan N, Koffas MA. ACS Synth Biol. 2012 Jul 20;1(7):256-66. doi: 10.1021/sb300016b. Epub 2012 May 4. PubMed 23651248.
Backbone
  Vector backbone: pCOLA-Duet
  Backbone manufacturer: Novagen
  Backbone size (bp): 5000
  Modifications to backbone: AvrII was inserted upstream of the T7 promoter, XbaI was inserted between the operator (lacO) and ribosome binding site (RBS), SpeI was between the multiple-cloning site (MCS) and T7 terminator, and NheI was placed downstream of the T7 terminator
  Vector type: Bacterial Expression
  Promoter: T7
  Tag / fusion protein: S-tag (C terminal on insert)
Growth in bacteria
  Bacterial resistance: Kanamycin, 50 μg/mL
  Growth temperature: 37°C
  Growth strain: DH5alpha
  Copy number: Low Copy
Gene/Insert
  Cloning method: Restriction Enzyme
Terms and licenses: Academic/Nonprofit Terms; Industry Terms: Not Available to Industry
Depositor comments: The discrepancies between the Addgene QC sequence and full sequence do not affect plasmid function.
How to cite: pCOM4 was a gift from Mattheos Koffas (Addgene plasmid # 49798 ; http://n2t.net/addgene:49798 ; RRID:Addgene_49798)
