[The description below was written by a language model from this plasmid's Addgene catalogue record and pLannotate feature annotations shown in this document.]
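Description:
pCOM4 is an empty bacterial expression backbone from the ePathBrick vector set, built on the Novagen pCOLA-Duet plasmid for assembling and tuning metabolic pathways in E. coli. It replicates from the ColA origin, which keeps it at low copy and lets it coexist with plasmids carrying compatible origins, so several pathway modules can be maintained in one cell. Selection is by kanamycin through an aminoglycoside phosphotransferase gene. The catalogue lists the backbone as about 5000 bp, whereas the annotated depositor sequence is 3,667 nt. The depositor notes that differences between the repository's quality-control sequence and the full sequence do not affect function.

The annotated sequence shows a single expression cassette: a T7 promoter followed directly by a lac operator, the strong T7 gene 10 ribosome binding site, a cloning region leading into an S-tag coding segment that can be fused to the C terminus of an insert, and a T7 terminator. A lacI gene with its own promoter supplies the repressor, so transcription depends on T7 RNA polymerase in the host and is inducible with IPTG. Short tetracycline-resistance fragments and a partial AmpR promoter in the annotation appear to be non-functional backbone remnants.

The defining modification is four added restriction sites: AvrII upstream of the T7 promoter, XbaI between the operator and the ribosome binding site, SpeI between the multiple cloning site and the terminator, and NheI downstream of the terminator. These enzymes generate compatible cohesive ends, so cloned genes can be excised with or without their promoter or terminator and joined iteratively. This allows multi-gene pathways to be arranged in different transcriptional configurations, such as a shared operon or separately promoted units.
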