Features (pLannotate 1.2.2; 14 found; start..end, strand, type, name):
    559..636     -  promoter       lacI promoter: lacI
    644..917     -  CDS            TcR (fragment): tetracycline efflux protein; tet; confers resistance to tetracycline
    952..970     +  promoter       T7 promoter: promoter for bacteriophage T7 RNA polymerase
    971..995     +  protein_bind   lac operator: The lac repressor binds to the lac operator to inhibit transcription in E. coli. This inhibition can be relieved by adding lactose or isopropyl-β-D-thiogalactopyranoside (IPTG). lac repressor encoded by lacI
   1010..1032    +  RBS            RBS: efficient ribosome binding site from bacteriophage T7 gene 10 (Olins and Rangwala, 1989)
   1106..1147    +  CDS            S-Tag (fragment): affinity and epitope tag derived from pancreatic ribonuclease A
   1203..1250    +  terminator     T7 terminator: transcription terminator for bacteriophage T7 RNA polymerase
   1319..1376    +  promoter       AmpR promoter (fragment): bla
   1385..2200    -  CDS            KanR: aminoglycoside phosphotransferase; aph(3')-Ia; confers resistance to kanamycin in bacteria or G418 (Geneticin®) in eukaryotes
   2201..2292    -  promoter       AmpR promoter: bla
   2310..2945    -  rep_origin     ColA ori: Plasmids containing the ColA origin of replication can be propagated in E. coli cells that contain additional plasmids with compatible origins.
   3030..3094    -  CDS            TcR (fragment): tetracycline efflux protein; tet; confers resistance to tetracycline
   3109..3130    -  protein_bind   CAP binding site: CAP binding activates transcription in the presence of cAMP. E. coli catabolite activator protein
   3143..558     -  CDS            lacI (across the origin): lac repressor; lacI; The lac repressor binds to the lac operator to inhibit transcription in E. coli. This inhibition can be relieved by adding lactose or isopropyl-β-D-thiogalactopyranoside (IPTG).
>Addgene plasmid #49798 | pCOM4 | depositor full sequence | sequence record 74300 | Full Sequence
CGCTAACAGCGCGATTTGCTGGTGACCCAATGCGACCAGATGCTCCACGCCCAGTCGCGTACCGTCTTCA
TGGGAGAAAATAATACTGTTGATGGGTGTCTGGTCAGAGACATCAAGAAATAACGCCGGAACATTAGTGC
AGGCAGCTTCCACAGCAATGGCATCCTGGTCATCCAGCGGATAGTTAATGATCAGCCCACTGACGCGTTG
CGCGAGAAGATTGTGCACCGCCGCTTTACAGGCTTCGACGCCGCTTCGTTCTACCATCGACACCACCACG
CTGGCACCCAGTTGATCGGCGCGAGATTTAATCGCCGCGACAATTTGCGACGGCGCGTGCAGGGCCAGAC
TGGAGGTGGCAACGCCAATCAGCAACGACTGTTTGCCCGCCAGTTGTTGTGCCACGCGGTTGGGAATGTA
ATTCAGCTCCGCCATCGCCGCTTCCACTTTTTCCCGCGTTTTCGCAGAAACGTGGCTGGCCTGGTTCACC
ACGCGGGAAACGGTCTGATAAGAGACACCGGCATACTCTGCGACATCGTATAACGTTACTGGTTTCACAT
TCACCACCCTGAATTGACTCTCTTCCGGGCGCTATCATGCCATACCGCGAAAGGTTTTGCGCCATTCGAT
GGTGTCCGGGATCTCGACGCTCTCCCTTATGCGACTCCTGCATTAGGAAGCAGCCCAGTAGTAGGTTGAG
GCCGTTGAGCACCGCCGCCGCAAGGAATGGTGCATGCAAGGAGATGGCGCCCAACAGTCCCCCGGCCACG
GGGCCTGCCACCATACCCACGCCGAAACAAGCGCTCATGAGCCCGAAGTGGCGAGCCCGATCTTCCCCAT
CGGTGATGTCGGCGATATAGGCGCCAGCAACCGCACCTGTGGCGCCGGTGATGCCGGCCACGATGCGTCC
GGCGTAGCCTAGGATCGAGATCGATCTCGATCCCGCGAAATTAATACGACTCACTATAGGGGAATTGTGA
GCGGATAACAATTCCCCTCTAGAAATAATTTTGTTTAACTTTAAGAAGGAGATATACATATGGCAGATCT
CAATTGGATATCGGCCGGCCACGCGATCGCTGACGTCGGTACCCTCGAGTCTGGTAAAGAAACCGCTGCT
GCGAAATTTGAACGCCAGCACATGGACTCGTCTACTAGTCGCAGCTTAATTAACCTAAACTGCTGCCACC
GCTGAGCAATAACTAGCATAACCCCTTGGGGCCTCTAAACGGGTCTTGAGGGGTTTTTTGCTAGCGAAAG
GAGGAGTCGACAAGCTGACGACCGGGTCTCCGCAAGTGGCACTTTTCGGGGAAATGTGCGCGGAACCCCT
ATTTGTTTATTTTTCTAAATACATTCAAATATGTATCCGCTCATGAATTAATTCTTAGAAAAACTCATCG
AGCATCAAATGAAACTGCAATTTATTCATATCAGGATTATCAATACCATATTTTTGAAAAAGCCGTTTCT
GTAATGAAGGAGAAAACTCACCGAGGCAGTTCCATAGGATGGCAAGATCCTGGTATCGGTCTGCGATTCC
GACTCGTCCAACATCAATACAACCTATTAATTTCCCCTCGTCAAAAATAAGGTTATCAAGTGAGAAATCA
CCATGAGTGACGACTGAATCCGGTGAGAATGGCAAAAGTTTATGCATTTCTTTCCAGACTTGTTCAACAG
GCCAGCCATTACGCTCGTCATCAAAATCACTCGCATCAACCAAACCGTTATTCATTCGTGATTGCGCCTG
AGCGAGACGAAATACGCGGTCGCTGTTAAAAGGACAATTACAAACAGGAATCGAATGCAACCGGCGCAGG
AACACTGCCAGCGCATCAACAATATTTTCACCTGAATCAGGATATTCTTCTAATACCTGGAATGCTGTTT
TCCCGGGGATCGCAGTGGTGAGTAACCATGCATCATCAGGAGTACGGATAAAATGCTTGATGGTCGGAAG
AGGCATAAATTCCGTCAGCCAGTTTAGTCTGACCATCTCATCTGTAACATCATTGGCAACGCTACCTTTG
CCATGTTTCAGAAACAACTCTGGCGCATCGGGCTTCCCATACAATCGATAGATTGTCGCACCTGATTGCC
CGACATTATCGCGAGCCCATTTATACCCATATAAATCAGCATCCATGTTGGAATTTAATCGCGGCCTAGA
GCAAGACGTTTCCCGTTGAATATGGCTCATACTCTTCCTTTTTCAATATTATTGAAGCATTTATCAGGGT
TATTGTCTCATGAGCGGATACATATTTGAATGTATTTAGAAAAATAAACAAATAGGCATGCAAGCGCAGA
AACGTCCTAGAAGATGCCAGGAGGATACTTAGCAGAGAGACAATAAGGCCGGAGCGAAGCCGTTTTTCCA
TAGGCTCCGCCCCCCTGACGAACATCACGAAATCTGACGCTCAAATCAGTGGTGGCGAAACCCGACAGGA
CTATAAAGATACCAGGCGTTTCCCCCTGATGGCTCCCTCTTGCGCTCTCCTGTTCCCGTCCTGCGGCGTC
CGTGTTGTGGTGGAGGCTTTACCCAAATCACCACGTCCCGTTCCGTGTAGACAGTTCGCTCCAAGCTGGG
CTGTGTGCAAGAACCCCCCGTTCAGCCCGACTGCTGCGCCTTATCCGGTAACTATCATCTTGAGTCCAAC
CCGGAAAGACACGACAAAACGCCACTGGCAGCAGCCATTGGTAACTGAGAATTAGTGGATTTAGATATCG
AGAGTCTTGAAGTGGTGGCCTAACAGAGGCTACACTGAAAGGACAGTATTTGGTATCTGCGCTCCACTAA
AGCCAGTTACCAGGTTAAGCAGTTCCCCAACTGACTTAACCTTCGATCAAACCGCCTCCCCAGGCGGTTT
TTTCGTTTACAGAGCAGGAGATTACGACGATCGTAAAAGGATCTCAAGAAGATCCTTTACGGATTCCCGA
CACCATCACTCTAGATTTCAGTGCAATTTATCTCTTCAAATGTAGCACCTGAAGTCAGCCCCATACGATA
TAAGTTGTAATTCTCATGTTAGTCATGCCCCGCGCCCACCGGAAGGAGCTGACTGGGTTGAAGGCTCTCA
AGGGCATCGGTCGAGATCCCGGTGCCTAATGAGTGAGCTAACTTACATTAATTGCGTTGCGCTCACTGCC
CGCTTTCCAGTCGGGAAACCTGTCGTGCCAGCTGCATTAATGAATCGGCCAACGCGCGGGGAGAGGCGGT
TTGCGTATTGGGCGCCAGGGTGGTTTTTCTTTTCACCAGTGAGACGGGCAACAGCTGATTGCCCTTCACC
GCCTGGCCCTGAGAGAGTTGCAGCAAGCGGTCCACGCTGGTTTGCCCCAGCAGGCGAAAATCCTGTTTGA
TGGTGGTTAACGGCGGGATATAACATGAGCTGTCTTCGGTATCGTCGTATCCCACTACCGAGATGTCCGC
ACCAACGCGCAGCCCGGACTCGGTAATGGCGCGCATTGCGCCCAGCGCCATCTGATCGTTGGCAACCAGC
ATCGCAGTGGGAACGATGCCCTCATTCAGCATTTGCATGGTTTGTTGAAAACCGGACATGGCACTCCAGT
CGCCTTCCCGTTCCGCTATCGGCTGAATTTGATTGCGAGTGAGATATTTATGCCAGCCAGCCAGACGCAG
ACGCGCCGAGACAGAACTTAATGGGCC
