>Addgene plasmid #49798 | pCOM4 | addgene partial sequence | sequence record 78666 | pBRrevBam 5'-GGTGATGTCGGCGATATAGG-3'
GCCGGCCACGATGCGTCCGGCGTAGCCTAGGATCGAGATCGATCTCGATCCCGCGAAATTAATACGACTC
ACTATAGGGGAATTGTGAGCGGATAACAATTCCCCTCTAGAAATAATTTTGTTTAACTTTAAGAAGGAGA
TATACATATGGCAGATCTCAATTGGATATCGGCCGGCCACGCGATCGCTGACGTCGGTACCCTCGAGTCT
GGTAAAGAAACCGCTGCTGCGAAATTTGAACGCCAGCACATGGACTCGTCTACTAGTCGCAGCTTAATTA
ACCTAAACTGCTGCCACCGCTGAGCAATAACTAGCATAACCCCTTGGGGCCTCTAAACGGGTCTTGAGGG
GTTTTTTGCTAGCGAAAGGAGGAGTCGACAAGCTGACGACCGGGTCTCCGCAAGTGGCACTTTTCGGGGA
AATGTGCGCGGAACCCCTATTTGTTTATTTTTCTAAATACATTCAAATATGTATCCGCTCATGAATTAAT
TCTTAGAAAAACTCATCGAGCATCAAATGAAACTGCAATTTATTCATATCAGGATTATCAATACCATATT
TTTGAAAAAGCCGTTTCTGTAATGAAGGAGAAAACTCACCGAGGCAGTTCCATAGGATGGCAAGATCCTG
GTATCGGTCTGCGATTCCGACTCGTCCAACATCAATACAACCTATTAATTTCCCCTCGTCAAAAATAAGG
TTATCAAGTGAGAAATCACCATGAGTGACGACTGAATCCGGTGAGAATGGCAAAAGTTTATGCATTTCTT
TCCAGACTTGTTCAACAGGCCAGCCATTACGCTCGTCATCAAAATCACTCGCATCAACCAAACCGTTATT
CATTCGTGATTGCGCCTGA
