>Addgene plasmid #49798 | pCOM4 | addgene partial sequence | sequence record 78784 | Kan-R 5'-ATCGCGAGCCCATTTATACC-3'
TATCGCGGCCTAGAGCAAGACGTTTCCCGTTGAATATGGCTCATACTCTTCCTTTTTCAATATTATTGAA
GCATTTATCAGGGTTATTGTCTCATGAGCGGATACATATTTGAATGTATTTAGAAAAATAAACAAATAGG
CATGCAAGCGCAGAAACCAAATAGGCATGCAAGCGCAGAAACGTCCTAGAAGATGCCAGGAGGATACTTA
GCAGAGAGACAATAAGGCCGGAGCGAAGCCGTTTTTCCATAGGCTCCGCCCCCCTGACGAACATCACGAA
ATCTGACGCTCAAATCAGTGGTGGCGAAACCCGACAGGACTATAAAGATACCAGGCGTTTCCCCCTGATG
GCTCCCTCTTGCGCTCTCCTGTTCCCGTCCTGCGGCGTCCGTGTTGTGGTGGAGGCTTTACCCAAATCAC
CACGTCCCGTTCCGTGTAGACAGTTCGCTCCAAGCTGGGCTGTGTGCAAGAACCCCCCGTTCAGCCCGAC
TGCTGCGCCTTATCCGGTAACTATCATCTTGAGTCCAACCCGGAAAGACACGACAAAACGCCACTGGCAG
CAGCCATTGGTAACTGAGAATTAGTGGATTTAGATATCGAGAGTCTTGAAGTGGTGGCCTAACAGAGGCT
ACACTGAAAGGACAGTATTTGGTATCTGCGCTCCACTAAAGCCAGTTACCAGGTTAAGCAGTTCCCCAAC
TGACTTAACCTTCGATCAAACCGCCTCCCCAGGCGGTTTTTTCGTTTACAGAGCAGGAGATTACGACGAT
CGTAAAAGGATCTCAAGAAGATCCTTTACGGATTCCCGACACCATCACTCTAGATTTCAGTGCAATTT
